>Addgene plasmid #117597 | pEPOR2KN0025 | addgene full sequence | sequence record 228308 | Addgene NGS Result
GAACACTCTGTGCCGATGTATCACCTCTCGCAAGAATTCAAGCTTGGAGGTCAACATGGTGGAGCACGAC
ACTCTGGTCTACTCCAAAAATGTCAAAGATACAGTCTCAGAAGATCAAAGGGCTATTGAGACTTTTCAAC
AAAGGATAATTTCGGGAAACCTCCTCGGATTCCATTGCCCAGCTATCTGTCACTTCATCGAAAGGACAGT
AGAAAAGGAAGGTGGCTCCTACAAATGCCATCATTGCGATAAAGGAAAGGCTATCATTCAAGATCTCTCT
GCCGACAGTGGTCCCAAAGATGGACCCCCACCCACGAGGAGCATCGTGGAAAAAGAAGAGGTTCCAACCA
CGTCTACAAAGCAAGTGGATTGATGTGATAACATGGTGGAGCACGACACTCTGGTCTACTCCAAAAATGT
CAAAGATACAGTCTCAGAAGATCAAAGGGCTATTGAGACTTTTCAACAAAGGATAATTTCGGGAAACCTC
CTCGGATTCCATTGCCCAGCTATCTGTCACTTCATCGAAAGGACAGTAGAAAAGGAAGGTGGCTCCTACA
AATGCCATCATTGCGATAAAGGAAAGGCTATCATTCAAGATCTCTCTGCCGACAGTGGTCCCAAAGATGG
ACCCCCACCCACGAGGAGCATCGTGGAAAAAGAAGAGGTTCCAACCACGTCTACAAAGCAAGTGGATTGA
TGTGACATCTCCACTGACGTAAGGGATGACGCACAATCCCACTATCCTTCGCAAGACCCTTCCTCTATAT
AAGGAAGTTCATTTCATTTGGAGAGGACACGCTCGAGTATAAGAGCTCATTTTTACAACAATTACCAACA
ACAACAAACAACAAACAACATTACAATTACATTTACAATTATCGATACAATGGACAAGAAGTACTCCATT
GGGCTCGATATCGGCACAAACAGCGTCGGCTGGGCCGTCATTACGGACGAGTACAAGGTGCCGAGCAAAA
AATTCAAAGTTCTGGGCAATACCGATCGCCACAGCATAAAGAAGAACCTCATTGGCGCCCTCCTGTTCGA
CTCCGGGGAGACGGCCGAAGCCACGCGGCTCAAAAGAACAGCACGGCGCAGATATACCCGCAGAAAGAAT
CGGATCTGCTACCTGCAGGAGATCTTTAGTAATGAGATGGCTAAGGTGGATGACTCTTTCTTCCATAGGC
TGGAGGAGTCCTTTTTGGTGGAGGAGGATAAAAAGCACGAGCGCCACCCAATCTTTGGCAATATCGTGGA
CGAGGTGGCGTACCATGAAAAGTACCCAACCATATATCATCTGAGGAAGAAGCTTGTAGACAGTACTGAT
AAGGCTGACTTGCGGTTGATCTATCTCGCGCTGGCGCATATGATCAAATTTCGGGGACACTTCCTCATCG
AGGGGGACCTGAACCCAGACAACAGCGATGTCGACAAACTCTTTATCCAACTGGTTCAGACTTACAATCA
GCTTTTCGAAGAGAACCCGATCAACGCATCCGGAGTTGACGCCAAAGCAATCCTGAGCGCTAGGCTGTCC
AAATCCCGGCGGCTCGAAAACCTCATCGCACAGCTCCCTGGGGAGAAGAAGAACGGCCTGTTTGGTAATC
TTATCGCCCTGTCACTCGGGCTGACCCCCAACTTTAAATCTAACTTCGACCTGGCCGAAGATGCCAAGCT
TCAACTGAGCAAAGACACCTACGATGATGATCTCGACAATCTGCTGGCCCAGATCGGCGACCAGTACGCA
GACCTTTTTTTGGCGGCAAAGAACCTGTCAGACGCCATTCTGCTGAGTGATATTCTGCGAGTGAACACGG
AGATCACCAAAGCTCCGCTGAGCGCTAGTATGATCAAGCGCTATGATGAGCACCACCAAGACTTGACTTT
GCTGAAGGCCCTTGTCAGACAGCAACTGCCTGAGAAGTACAAGGAAATTTTCTTCGATCAGTCTAAAAAT
GGCTACGCCGGATACATTGACGGCGGAGCAAGCCAGGAGGAATTTTACAAATTTATTAAGCCCATCTTGG
AAAAAATGGACGGCACCGAGGAGCTGCTGGTAAAGCTTAACAGAGAAGATCTGTTGCGCAAACAGCGCAC
TTTCGACAATGGAAGCATCCCCCACCAGATTCACCTGGGCGAACTGCACGCTATCCTCAGGCGGCAAGAG
GATTTCTACCCCTTTTTGAAAGATAACAGGGAAAAGATTGAGAAAATCCTCACATTTCGGATACCCTACT
ATGTAGGCCCCCTCGCCCGGGGAAATTCCAGATTCGCGTGGATGACTCGCAAATCAGAAGAGACTATCAC
TCCCTGGAACTTCGAGGAAGTCGTGGATAAGGGGGCCTCTGCCCAGTCCTTCATCGAAAGGATGACTAAC
TTTGATAAAAATCTGCCTAACGAAAAGGTGCTTCCTAAACACTCTCTGCTGTACGAGTACTTCACAGTTT
ATAACGAGCTCACCAAGGTCAAATACGTCACAGAAGGGATGAGAAAGCCAGCATTCCTGTCTGGAGAGCA
GAAGAAAGCTATCGTGGACCTCCTCTTCAAGACGAACCGGAAAGTTACCGTGAAACAGCTCAAAGAAGAT
TATTTCAAAAAGATTGAATGTTTCGACTCTGTTGAAATCAGCGGAGTGGAGGATCGCTTCAACGCATCCC
TGGGAACGTATCACGATCTCCTGAAAATCATTAAAGACAAGGACTTCCTGGACAATGAGGAGAACGAGGA
CATTCTTGAGGACATTGTCCTCACCCTTACGTTGTTTGAAGATAGGGAGATGATTGAAGAACGCTTGAAA
ACTTACGCTCATCTCTTCGACGACAAAGTCATGAAACAGCTCAAGAGGCGCCGATATACAGGATGGGGGC
GGCTGTCAAGAAAACTGATCAATGGGATCCGAGACAAGCAGAGTGGAAAGACAATCCTGGATTTTCTTAA
GTCCGATGGATTTGCCAACCGGAACTTCATGCAGTTGATCCATGATGACTCTCTCACCTTTAAGGAGGAC
ATCCAGAAAGCACAAGTTTCTGGCCAGGGGGACAGTCTCCACGAGCACATCGCTAATCTTGCAGGTAGCC
CAGCTATCAAAAAGGGAATACTGCAGACCGTTAAGGTCGTGGATGAACTCGTCAAAGTAATGGGAAGGCA
TAAGCCCGAGAATATCGTTATCGAGATGGCCCGAGAGAACCAAACTACCCAGAAGGGACAGAAGAACAGT
AGGGAAAGGATGAAGAGGATTGAAGAGGGTATAAAAGAACTGGGGTCCCAAATCCTTAAGGAACACCCAG
TTGAAAACACCCAGCTTCAGAATGAGGCGCTCTACCTGTACTACCTGCAGAACGGCAGGGACATGTACGT
GGATCAGGAACTGGACATCAATCGGCTCTCCGACTACGACGTGGATCATATCGTGCCCCAGTCTTTTCTC
AAAGATGATTCTATTGATAATAAAGTGTTGACAAGATCCGATAAAAATAGAGGGAAGAGTGATAACGTCC
CCTCAGAAGAAGTTGTCAAGAAAATGAAAAATTATTGGCGGCAGCTGCTGAACGCCAAACTGATCACACA
ACGGAAGTTCGATAATCTGACTAAGGCTGAACGAGGTGGCCTGTCTGAGTTGGATAAAGCCGGCTTCATC
AAAAGGCAGCTTGTTGAGACACGCCAGATCACCAAGCACGTGGCCCAAATTCTCGATTCACGCATGAACA
CCAAGTACGATGAAAATGACAAACTGATTCGAGAGGTGAAAGTTATTACTCTGAAGTCTAAGCTGGTTTC
AGATTTCAGAAAGGACTTTCAGTTTTATAAGGTGAGAGAGATCAACAATTACCACCATGCGCATGATGCC
TACCTGAATGCAGTGGTAGGCACTGCACTTATCAAAAAATATCCCGCGCTTGAATCTGAATTTGTTTACG
GAGACTATAAAGTGTACGATGTTAGGAAAATGATCGCAAAGTCTGAGCAGGAAATAGGCAAGGCCACCGC
TAAGTACTTCTTTTACAGCAATATTATGAATTTTTTCAAGACCGAGATTACACTGGCCAATGGAGAGATT
CGGAAGGCACCACTTATCGAAACAAACGGAGAAACAGGAGAAATCGTGTGGGACAAGGGTAGGGATTTCG
CGACAGTCCGGAAGGTCCTGTCCATGCCGCAGGTGAACATCGTTAAAAAGACCGAAGTACAGACCGGAGG
CTTCTCCAAGGAAAGTATCCTCCCGAAAAGGAACAGCGACAAGCTGATCGCACGCAAAAAAGATTGGGAC
CCCAAGAAATACGGCGGATTCGATTCTCCTACAGTCGCTTACAGTGTACTGGTTGTGGCCAAAGTGGAGA
AAGGGAAGTCTAAAAAACTCAAAAGCGTCAAGGAACTGCTGGGCATCACAATCATGGAGCGATCAAGCTT
CGAAAAAAACCCCATCGACTTTCTCGAGGCGAAAGGATATAAAGAGGTCAAAAAAGACCTCATCATTAAG
CTTCCCAAGTACTCTCTCTTTGAGCTTGAAAACGGCCGGAAACGAATGCTCGCTAGTGCGGGCGAGCTGC
AGAAAGGTAACGAGCTGGCACTGCCCTCTAAATACGTTAATTTCTTGTATCTGGCCAGCCACTATGAAAA
GCTCAAAGGATCTCCCGAAGATAATGAGCAGAAGCAGCTGTTCGTGGAACAACACAAACACTACCTTGAT
GAGATCATCGAGCAAATAAGCGAATTCTCCAAAAGAGTGATCCTCGCCGACGCTAACCTCGATAAGGTGC
TTTCTGCTTACAATAAGCACAGGGATAAGCCCATCAGGGAGCAGGCAGAAAACATTATCCACTTGTTTAC
TCTGACCAACTTGGGCGCGCCTGCAGCCTTCAAGTACTTCGACACCACCATAGACAGAAAGCGGTACACC
TCTACAAAGGAGGTCCTGGACGCCACACTGATTCATCAGTCAATTACGGGGCTCTATGAAACAAGAATCG
ACCTCTCTCAGCTCGGTGGAGACAGCAGGGCTGACCCCAAGAAGAAGAGGAAGGTGGGTTCGATGGTGAG
CAAGGGCGAGGAGCTGTTCACCGGGGTGGTGCCCATCCTGGTCGAGCTGGACGGCGACGTAAACGGCCAC
AAGTTCAGCGTGTCCGGCGAGGGCGAGGGCGATGCCACCTACGGCAAGCTGACCCTGAAGTTCATCTGCA
CCACCGGCAAGCTGCCCGTGCCCTGGCCCACCCTCGTGACCACCTTCGGCTACGGCCTGCAGTGCTTCGC
CCGCTACCCCGACCACATGAAGCAGCACGACTTCTTCAAGTCCGCCATGCCCGAAGGCTACGTCCAGGAG
CGCACCATCTTCTTCAAGGACGACGGCAACTACAAGACCCGCGCCGAGGTGAAGTTCGAGGGCGACACCC
TGGTGAACCGCATCGAGCTGAAGGGCATCGACTTCAAGGAGGACGGCAACATCCTGGGGCACAAGCTGGA
GTACAACTACAACAGCCACAACGTCTATATCATGGCCGACAAGCAGAAGAACGGCATCAAGGTGAACTTC
AAGATCCGCCACAACATCGAGGACGGCAGCGTGCAGCTCGCCGACCACTACCAGCAGAACACCCCCATCG
GCGACGGCCCCGTGCTGCTGCCCGACAACCACTACCTGAGCTACCAGTCCGCCCTGAGCAAAGACCCCAA
CGAGAAGCGCGATCACATGGTCCTGCTGGAGTTCGTGACCGCCGCCGGGATCACTCTCGGCATGGACGAG
CTGTACAAGTGAGCTTGTCAAGCAGATCGTTCAAACATTTGGCAATAAAGTTTCTTAAGATTGAATCCTG
TTGCCGGTCTTGCGATGATTATCATATAATTTCTGTTGAATTACGTTAAGCATGTAATAATTAACATGTA
ATGCATGACGTTATTTATGAGATGGGTTTTTATGATTAGAGTCCCGCAATTATACATTTAATACGCGATA
GAAAACAAAATATAGCGCGCAAACTAGGATAAATTATCGCGCGCGGTGTCATCTATGTTACTAGATCGAC
GCTACTAGAATTCGAGCTCGGAGCATCTTCATTCTTAAGATATGAAGATAATCTTCAAAAGGCCCCTGGG
AATCTGAAAGAAGAGAAGCAGGCCCATTTATATGGGAAAGAACAATAGTATTTCTTATATAGGCCCATTT
AAGTTGAAAACAATCTTCAAAAGTCCCACATCGCTTAGATAAGAAAACGAAGCTGAGTTTATATACAGCT
AGAGTCGAAGTAGTGATTGCCGTTAATTTGGGAGTCCAGTTTTAGAGCTAGAAATAGCAAGTTAAAATAA
GGCTAGTCCGTTATCAACTTGAAAAAGTGGCACCGAGTCGGTGCTTTTTTTCTAGACCCAGCTTTCTTGT
ACAAAGTTGGCATTACGCTTTACGAGGATGCACATGTGACCGAGGGACACGAAGTGATCCGTTTAAACTA
TCAGTGTTTGACAGGATATATTGGCGGGTAAACCTAAGAGAAAAGAGCGTTTATTAGAATAATCGGATAT
TTAAAAGGGCGTGAAAAGGTTTATCCGTTCGTCCATTTGTATGTGCATGCCAACCACAGGGTTCCCCTCG
GGAGTCAGCCGTGCGGCTGCATGAAATCCTGGCCGGTTTGTCTGATGCCAAGCTGGCGGCCTGGCCGGCC
AGCTTGGCCGCTGAAGAAACCGAGCGCCGCCGTCTAAAAAGGTGATGTGTATTTGAGTAAAACAGCTTGC
GTCATGCGGTCGCTGCGTATATGATGCGATGAGTAAATAAACAAATACGCAAGGGGAACGCATGAAGGTT
ATCGCTGTACTTAACCAGAAAGGCGGGTCAGGCAAGACGACCATCGCAACCCATCTAGCCCGCGCCCTGC
AACTCGCCGGGGCCGATGTTCTGTTAGTCGATTCCGATCCCCAGGGCAGTGCCCGCGATTGGGCGGCCGT
GCGGGAAGATCAACCGCTAACCGTTGTCGGCATCGACCGCCCGACGATTGACCGCGACGTGAAGGCCATC
GGCCGGCGCGACTTCGTAGTGATCGACGGAGCGCCCCAGGCGGCGGACTTGGCTGTGTCCGCGATCAAGG
CAGCCGACTTCGTGCTGATTCCGGTGCAGCCAAGCCCTTACGACATATGGGCCACCGCCGACCTGGTGGA
GCTGGTTAAGCAGCGCATTGAGGTCACGGATGGAAGGCTACAAGCGGCCTTTGTCGTGTCGCGGGCGATC
AAAGGCACGCGCATCGGCGGTGAGGTTGCCGAGGCGCTGGCCGGGTACGAGCTGCCCATTCTTGAGTCCC
GTATCACGCAGCGCGTGAGCTACCCAGGCACTGCCGCCGCCGGCACAACCGTTCTTGAATCAGAACCCGA
GGGCGACGCTGCCCGCGAGGTCCAGGCGCTGGCCGCTGAAATTAAATCAAAACTCATTTGAGTTAATGAG
GTAAAGAGAAAATGAGCAAAAGCACAAACACGCTAAGTGCCGGCCGTCCGAGCGCACGCAGCAGCAAGGC
TGCAACGTTGGCCAGCCTGGCAGACACGCCAGCCATGAAGCGGGTCAACTTTCAGTTGCCGGCGGAGGAT
CACACCAAGCTGAAGATGTACGCGGTACGCCAAGGCAAGACCATTACCGAGCTGCTATCTGAATACATCG
CGCAGCTACCAGAGTAAATGAGCAAATGAATAAATGAGTAGATGAATTTTAGCGGCTAAAGGAGGCGGCA
TGGAAAATCAAGAACAACCAGGCACCGACGCCGTGGAATGCCCCATGTGTGGAGGAACGGGCGGTTGGCC
AGGCGTAAGCGGCTGGGTTGTCTGCCGGCCCTGCAATGGCACTGGAACCCCCAAGCCCGAGGAATCGGCG
TGAGCGGTCGCAAACCATCCGGCCCGGTACAAATCGGCGCGGCGCTGGGTGATGACCTGGTGGAGAAGTT
GAAGGCCGCGCAGGCCGCCCAGCGGCAACGCATCGAGGCAGAAGCACGCCCCGGTGAATCGTGGCAAGCG
GCCGCTGATCGAATCCGCAAAGAATCCCGGCAACCGCCGGCAGCCGGTGCGTCGTCGATTAGGAAGCCGC
CCAAGGGCGACGAGCAACCAGATTTTTTCGTTCCGATGCTCTATGACGTGGGCACCCGCGATAGTCGCAG
CATCATGGACGTGGCCGTTTTCCGTCTGTCGAAGCGTGACCGACGAGCTGGCGAGGTGATCCGCTACGAG
CTTCCAGACGGGCACGTAGAGGTTTCCGCAGGGCCGGCCGGCATGGCCAGTGTGTGGGATTACGACCTGG
TACTGATGGCGGTTTCCCATCTAACCGAATCCATGAACCGATACCGGGAAGGGAAGGGAGACAAGCCCGG
CCGCGTGTTCCGTCCACACGTTGCGGACGTACTCAAGTTCTGCCGGCGAGCCGATGGCGGAAAGCAGAAA
GACGACCTGGTAGAAACCTGCATTCGGTTAAACACCACGCACGTTGCCATGCAGCGTACGAAGAAGGCCA
AGAACGGCCGCCTGGTGACGGTATCCGAGGGTGAAGCCTTGATTAGCCGCTACAAGATCGTAAAGAGCGA
AACCGGGCGGCCGGAGTACATCGAGATCGAGCTAGCTGATTGGATGTACCGCGAGATTACAGAAGGCAAG
AACCCGGACGTGCTGACGGTTCACCCCGATTACTTTTTGATCGATCCCGGCATCGGCCGTTTTCTCTACC
GCCTGGCACGCCGCGCCGCAGGCAAGGCAGAAGCCAGATGGTTGTTCAAGACGATCTACGAACGCAGTGG
CAGCGCCGGAGAGTTCAAGAAGTTCTGTTTCACCGTGCGCAAGCTGATCGGGTCAAATGACCTGCCGGAG
TACGATTTGAAGGAGGAGGCGGGGCAGGCTGGCCCGATCCTAGTCATGCGCTACCGCAACCTGATCGAGG
GCGAAGCATCCGCCGGTTCCTAATGTACGGAGCAGATGCTAGGGCAAATTGCCCTAGCAGGGGAAAAAGG
TCGAAAAAGCTTCTTTCCTGTGGATAGCACGTACATTGGGAACCCAAAGCCGTACATTGGGAACCGGAAC
CCGTACATTGGGAACCCAAAGCCGTACATTGGGAACCGGTCACACATGTAAGTGACTGATATAAAAGAGA
AAAAAGGCGATTTTTCCGCCTAAAACTCTTTAAAACTTATTAAAACTCTTAAAACCCGCCTGGCCTGTGC
ATAACTGTCTGGCCAGCGCACAGCCGAACAGCTGCAAAAAGCGCCCACATCAAGGCTCCGAGTGCGCGGA
ACCCCTATTTGTTTATTTTTCTAAATACATTCAAATATGTATCCGCTCATGAGACAATAACCCTGATAAA
TGCTTCAATAATATTGAAAAAGGAAGAGTATGGCTAAAATGAGAATATCACCGGAATTGAAAAAACTGAT
CGAAAAATACCGCTGCGTAAAAGATACGGAAGGAATGTCTCCTGCTAAGGTATATAAGCTGGTGGGAGAA
AATGAAAACCTATATTTAAAAATGACGGACAGCCGGTATAAAGGGACCACCTATGATGTGGAACGGGAAA
AGGACATGATGCTATGGCTGGAAGGAAAGCTGCCTGTTCCAAAGGTCCTGCACTTTGAACGGCATGATGG
CTGGAGCAATCTGCTCATGAGTGAGGCCGATGGCGTCCTTTGCTCGGAAGAGTATGAAGATGAACAAAGC
CCTGAAAAGATTATCGAGCTGTATGCGGAGTGCATCAGGCTCTTTCACTCCATCGACATATCGGATTGTC
CCTATACGAATAGCTTAGACAGCCGCTTAGCCGAATTGGATTACTTACTGAATAACGATCTGGCCGATGT
GGATTGCGAAAACTGGGAAGAGGACACTCCATTTAAAGATCCGCGCGAGCTGTATGATTTTTTAAAGACG
GAAAAGCCCGAAGAGGAACTTGTCTTTTCCCACGGCGACCTGGGAGACAGCAACATCTTTGTGAAAGATG
GCAAAGTAAGTGGCTTTATTGATCTTGGGAGAAGCGGCAGGGCGGACAAGTGGTATGACATTGCCTTCTG
CGTCCGGTCGCTCAGGGAGGATATCGGGGAAGAACAGTATGTCGAGCTATTTTTTGACTTACTGGGGATC
AAGCCTGATTGGGAGAAAATAAAATATTATATTTTACTGGATGAATTGTTTTAGCTGTCAGACCAAGTTT
ACTCATATATACTTTAGATTGATTTAAAACTTCATTTTTAATTTAAAAGGATCTAGGTGAAGATCCTTTT
TGATAATCTCATGACCAAAATCCCTTAACGTGAGTTTTCGTTCCACTGAGCGTCAGACCCCGTAGAAAAG
ATCAAAGGATCTTCTTGAGATCCTTTTTTTCTGCGCGTAATCTGCTGCTTGCAAACAAAAAAACCACCGC
TACCAGCGGTGGTTTGTTTGCCGGATCAAGAGCTACCAACTCTTTTTCCGAAGGTAACTGGCTTCAGCAG
AGCGCAGATACCAAATACTGTTCTTCTAGTGTAGCCGTAGTTAGGCCACCACTTCAAGAACTCTGTAGCA
CCGCCTACATACCTCGCTCTGCTAATCCTGTTACCAGTGGCTGCTGCCAGTGGCGATAAGTCGTGTCTTA
CCGGGTTGGACTCAAGACGATAGTTACCGGATAAGGCGCAGCGGTCGGGCTGAACGGGGGGTTCGTGCAC
ACAGCCCAGCTTGGAGCGAACGACCTACACCGAACTGAGATACCTACAGCGTGAGCTATGAGAAAGCGCC
ACGCTTCCCGAAGGGAGAAAGGCGGACAGGTATCCGGTAAGCGGCAGGGTCGGAACAGGAGAGCGCACGA
GGGAGCTTCCAGGGGGAAACGCCTGGTATCTTTATAGTCCTGTCGGGTTTCGCCACCTCTGACTTGAGCG
TCGATTTTTGTGATGCTCGTCAGGGGGGCGGAGCCTATGGAAAAACGCCAGCAACGCGGCCTTTTTACGG
TTCCTGCTCGGATCTGTTGGACCGGACAGTAGTCATGGTTGATGGGCTGCCTGTATCGAGTGGTGATTTT
GTGCCGAGCTGCCGGTCGGGGAGCTGTTGGCTGGCTGGTGGCAGGATATATTGTGGTGTAAACAAATTGA
CGCTTAGACAACTTAATAACACATTGCGGACGTTTTTAATGTACTGGGGTT
Features (pLannotate 1.2.2; 15 found; start..end, strand, type, name):
    127..803     +  promoter       CaMV 35S promoter (enhanced): cauliflower mosaic virus 35S promoter with a duplicated enhancer region
    828..881     +  misc_feature   TMV Ω: translational enhancer from the tobacco mosaic virus 5'-leader sequence (Gallie et al., 1988)
    890..4993    +  CDS            Cas9: Cas9 (Csn1) endonuclease from the Streptococcus pyogenes Type II CRISPR/Cas system generates RNA-guided double strand breaks in DNA
   5033..5749    +  CDS            EYFP: EYFP is a basic (constitutively fluorescent) green/yellow fluorescent protein published in 1996, derived from Aequorea victoria. It is reported to be a very rapidly-maturing weak dimer with high acid sensitivity.
   5765..6017    +  terminator     NOS terminator: nopaline synthase terminator and poly(A) signal
   6269..6344    +  misc_RNA       gRNA scaffold: guide RNA scaffold for the Streptococcus pyogenes CRISPR/Cas9 system
   6356..6377    -  protein_bind   attB2 (fragment): mutant version of attB; recombination site for the Gateway® BP reaction BP Clonase™
   6449..6473    +  misc_feature   RB T-DNA repeat: right border repeat from nopaline C58 T-DNA
   6782..7411    +  CDS            pVS1 StaA: stability protein from the Pseudomonas plasmid pVS1 (Heeb et al., 2000)
   7840..8913    +  CDS            pVS1 RepA: replication protein from the Pseudomonas plasmid pVS1 (Heeb et al., 2000)
   8979..9173    +  rep_origin     pVS1 oriV: origin of replication for the Pseudomonas plasmid pVS1 (Heeb et al., 2000)
   9235..9339    +  promoter       AmpR promoter: bla
   9340..10134   +  CDS            KanR: aminoglycoside phosphotransferase; aphA-3; confers resistance to kanamycin
  10305..10893   +  rep_origin     ori: high-copy-number ColE1/pMB1/pBR322/pUC origin of replication
  11029..11053   +  misc_feature   LB T-DNA repeat: left border repeat from nopaline C58 T-DNA
