[The description below was written by a language model from this plasmid's Addgene catalogue record and pLannotate feature annotations shown in this document.]
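Description:
pEPOR2KN0025 is a Level 2 MoClo (Golden Gate modular cloning) binary vector for plant expression, built in the pICSL4723 backbone by BpiI-mediated assembly of two Level 1 transcription units; the BpiI sites were destroyed during cloning. The backbone carries nopaline-type left and right T-DNA border repeats flanking the payload, consistent with Agrobacterium-mediated delivery into plant cells. It has two replication systems: a high-copy ColE1/pUC-type origin for E. coli, and the pVS1 oriV with its RepA replication and StaA stability proteins, a broad-host-range system commonly used to maintain binary vectors in Agrobacterium. Bacterial selection is by kanamycin, through an aminoglycoside phosphotransferase gene driven by the bla promoter. The feature table shows no plant selectable marker within the T-DNA.

The first cassette expresses Sp-eCas9 1.0, an enhanced-specificity variant of Streptococcus pyogenes Cas9, from an enhanced CaMV 35S promoter with a duplicated enhancer, followed by the TMV Ω translational leader. An EYFP coding sequence lies immediately downstream of Cas9 and upstream of the NOS terminator, suggesting a C-terminal fluorescent fusion, although the catalogue entry does not mention it. The second cassette uses the Arabidopsis U6-26 Pol III promoter (stated in the record but not annotated in the feature table) to transcribe a single guide RNA carrying the SpCas9 scaffold. Its spacer targets NbPDS, presumably the Nicotiana benthamiana phytoene desaturase gene, and includes one deliberate mismatch to the target. The construct comes from a study comparing the efficiency and specificity of Cas nucleases in plants, where such mismatched guides test how well a high-fidelity nuclease tolerates imperfect target pairing.
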