Addgene plasmid #117597: pEPOR2KN0025
Purpose: Level2 MoClo construct, containing level1 plant expression cassettes for Sp-eCas9 1.0(pEPOR1CB0010) and sgRNA_NbPDS+1 mismatch(pEPOR1CB020)
Depositing lab: Nicola Patron. Depositing organization: Earlham Institute. Publication: Comparison of efficiency and specificity of CRISPR-associated (Cas) nucleases in plants: An expanded toolkit for precision genome engineering. Raitskin O, Schudoma C, West A, Patron NJ. PLoS One. 2019 Feb 27;14(2):e0211598. doi: 10.1371/journal.pone.0211598. eCollection 2019. PubMed 30811422.
Backbone
  Vector backbone: pICSL4723
  Vector type: Plant Expression
Growth in bacteria
  Bacterial resistance: Kanamycin, 50 μg/mL
  Growth temperature: 37°C
  Growth strain: DH5alpha
  Copy number: High Copy
Gene/Insert
  Gene/Insert name: [35S:Sp-eCas9 1.0(pEPOR1CB0010) ] +[AtU6-26:sgRNA]
  Species: Synthetic
  Cloning method: Restriction Enzyme; 5′ cloning site BpiI (destroyed during cloning); 3′ cloning site BpiI (destroyed during cloning)
Terms and licenses: Academic/Nonprofit Terms; Industry Terms: Not Available to Industry
Depositor comments: Please visit https://www.biorxiv.org/content/early/2018/09/20/422766 for BioRxiv preprint
How to cite: pEPOR2KN0025 was a gift from Nicola Patron (Addgene plasmid # 117597 ; http://n2t.net/addgene:117597 ; RRID:Addgene_117597)
